Addgene plasmid #38288: pAdZ5-NGFP
Purpose: (Empty Backbone)
Depositing lab: Richard Stanton. Publication: Re-engineering adenovirus vector systems to enable high-throughput analyses of gene function. Stanton RJ, McSharry BP, Armstrong M, Tomasec P, Wilkinson GW. Biotechniques. 2008 Dec;45(6):659-62, 664-8. 10.2144/000112993 PubMed 19238796.
Backbone
  Vector backbone: pBeloBAC11
  Backbone manufacturer: NEB
  Vector type: Mammalian Expression, Adenoviral
  Promoter: CMV
  Tag / fusion protein: EGFP (N terminal on insert)
Growth in bacteria
  Bacterial resistance: Ampicillin, 50 μg/mL
  Growth temperature: 30°C
  Growth strain: SW102
  Growth instructions: Use low salt media (10g/L tryptone; 5g/L yeast extract; 5g/L salt). The depositing laboratory recommends that the bacteria be grown at 32C.
  Copy number: Low Copy
Gene/Insert
  Cloning method: Ligation Independent Cloning
  Sequencing primers: 5′ AATGTCGTAACAACTCCG; 3′ ACCTGATGGTGATAAGAAG
Terms and licenses: Academic/Nonprofit Terms; Industry Terms: Not Available to Industry
Depositor comments: Please see the attached protocol or http://adz.cf.ac.uk/ for information on using this plasmid, including cloning, PCR, screening, minipreps, maxipreps, restriction digest, sequencing and virus preparation. To clone your gene of interest into this plasmid, use the following primers. Forward primer: 5’-CTGGAGTTCGTGACCGCCGCCGGGATCACTCTCGGCATGGACGAGCTGTACAAGGGTAGCGCTGGATCAGCAGGGTCCGCG-YOUR-PRIMER-HERE-3’ Reverse primer: 5'-GGCGTGACACGTTTATTGAGTAGGATTACAGAGTATAACATAGAGTATAATATAGAGTATACAATAGTGACGTGGGATCC-YOUR-PRIMER-HERE–3’ To view the sequence of the vector backbone please see Addgene plasmid 38286 www.addgene.org/38286 Note that the vector numbers are different to those in the original publication - the original work used vectors in which the genome was derived from the AdEasy vectors. The new vectors contain a newly derived & sequenced Ad5 genome, but the expression cassettes etc remain identical to those in the original paper.
How to cite: pAdZ5-NGFP was a gift from Richard Stanton (Addgene plasmid # 38288)
