[The description below was written by a language model from this plasmid's Addgene catalogue record.]
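Description:
pAdZ5-NGFP is an empty adenoviral expression backbone built on the pBeloBAC11 bacterial artificial chromosome, which carries an adenovirus type 5 genome together with a mammalian expression cassette. As a BAC it is maintained at low copy number in bacteria, and the record lists ampicillin as the bacterial selection. It is propagated in SW102, a strain commonly used for recombineering. This fits the ligation-independent cloning method listed: a gene of interest is amplified with primers bearing long homology arms to the vector and recombined directly into the expression cassette, rather than being inserted by restriction digestion and ligation.

The payload region consists of a CMV promoter driving strong constitutive expression in mammalian cells, with EGFP positioned so that it is fused to the N terminus of whatever coding sequence is inserted. The result is a fluorescently tagged protein that can be tracked in transduced cells. No insert is present in the deposited form. The depositor notes that the Ad5 genome in this version was newly derived and sequenced. It replaces the AdEasy-derived genome used in the original published vectors, while the expression cassettes are unchanged, so vector numbering differs from the original publication.

The construct belongs to the AdZ system, designed for high-throughput generation of recombinant adenoviruses for analysing gene function: the recombined BAC serves as the source of the viral genome for virus preparation in mammalian cells. No feature table or sequence annotation accompanies this record. Details such as the adenoviral deletions, the polyadenylation signal and any selection cassette at the insertion site are therefore not stated, and the record points to a related backbone entry for the vector sequence.
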