>Addgene plasmid #38288 | pAdZ5-NGFP | depositor partial sequence | sequence record 48351 | expression cassette
AAGCTTGCATGCCTGCAGGTCTGGCATTATGCCCAGTACATGACCTTATGGGACTTTCCTACTTGGCAGT
ACATCTACGTATTAGTCATCGCTATTACCATGGTGATGCGGTTTTGGCAGTACATCAATGGGCGTGGATA
GCGGTTTGACTCACGGGGATTTCCAAGTCTCCACCCCATTGACGTCAATGGGAGTTTGTTTTGGCACCAA
AATCAACGGGACTTTCCAAAATGTCGTAACAACTCCGCCCCATTGACGCAAATGGGCGGTAGGCGTGTAC
GGTGGGAGGTCTATATAAGCAGAGCTCTCCCTATCAGTGATAGAGATCTCCCTATCAGTGATAGAGAGTT
TAGTGAACCGTCAGATCGCCTGGAGACGCCATCCACGCTGTTTTGACCTCCATAGAAGACACCGGGACCG
ATCCAGCCTGGATCCCGCCACCATGGTGAGCAAGGGCGAGGAGCTGTTCACCGGGGTGGTGCCCATCCTG
GTCGAGCTGGACGGCGACGTAAACGGCCACAAGTTCAGCGTGTCCGGCGAGGGCGAGGGCGATGCCACCT
ACGGCAAGCTGACCCTGAAGTTCATCTGCACCACCGGCAAGCTGCCCGTGCCCTGGCCCACCCTCGTGAC
CACCCTGACCTACGGCGTGCAGTGCTTCAGCCGCTACCCCGACCACATGAAGCAGCACGACTTCTTCAAG
TCCGCCATGCCCGAAGGCTACGTCCAGGAGCGCACCATCTTCTTCAAGGACGACGGCAACTACAAGACCC
GCGCCGAGGTGAAGTTCGAGGGCGACACCCTGGTGAACCGCATCGAGCTGAAGGGCATCGACTTCAAGGA
GGACGGCAACATCCTGGGGCACAAGCTGGAGTACAACTACAACAGCCACAACGTCTATATCATGGCCGAC
AAGCAGAAGAACGGCATCAAGGTGAACTTCAAGATCCGCCACAACATCGAGGACGGCAGCGTGCAGCTCG
CCGACCACTACCAGCAGAACACCCCCATCGGCGACGGCCCCGTGCTGCTGCCCGACAACCACTACCTGAG
CACCCAGTCCGCCCTGAGCAAAGACCCCAACGAGAAGCGCGATCACATGGTCCTGCTGGAGTTCGTGACC
GCCGCCGGGATCACTCTCGGCATGGACGAGCTGTACAAGGGTAGCGCTGGATCAGCAGGGTCCGCGCCTG
TGACGGAAGATCACTTCGATTGTACTGAGAGTCGACCATAGGGGATCGGGAGATCTCCCGATCCGTCGAC
GTCAGGTGGCACTTTTCGGGGAAATGTGCGCGGAACCCCTATTTGTTTATTTTTCTAAATACATTCAAAT
ATGTATCCGCTCATGAGACAATAACCCTGATAAATGCTTCAATAATATTGAAAAAGGAAGAGTATGAGTA
TTCAACATTTCCGTGTCGCCCTTATTCCCTTTTTTGCGGCATTTTGCCTTCCTGTTTTTGCTCACCCAGA
AACGCTGGTGAAAGTAAAAGATGCTGAAGATCAGTTGGGTGCACGAGTGGGTTACATCGAACTGGATCTC
AACAGCGGTAAGATCCTTGAGAGTTTTCGCCCCGAAGAACGTTTTCCAATGATGAGCACTTTTAAAGTTC
TGCTATGTGGCGCGGTATTATCCCGTATTGACGCCGGGCAAGAGCAACTCGGTCGCCGCATACACTATTC
TCAGAATGACTTGGTTGAGTACTCACCAGTCACAGAAAAGCATCTTACGGATGGCATGACAGTAAGAGAA
TTATGCAGTGCTGCCATAACCATGAGTGATAACACTGCGGCCAACTTACTTCTGACAACGATCGGAGGAC
CGAAGGAGCTAACCGCTTTTTTGCACAACATGGGGGATCATGTAACTCGCCTTGATCGTTGGGAACCGGA
GCTGAATGAAGCCATACCAAACGACGAGCGTGACACCACGATGCCTGTAGCAATGGCAACAACGTTGCGC
AAACTATTAACTGGCGAACTACTTACTCTAGCTTCCCGGCAACAATTAATAGACTGGATGGAGGCGGATA
AAGTTGCAGGACCACTTCTGCGCTCGGCCCTTCCGGCTGGCTGGTTTATTGCTGATAAATCTGGAGCCGG
TGAGCGTGGGTCTCGCGGTATCATTGCAGCACTGGGGCCAGATGGTAAGCCCTCCCGTATCGTAGTTATC
TACACGACGGGGAGTCAGGCAACTATGGATGAACGAAATAGACAGATCGCTGAGATAGGTGCCTCACTGA
TTAAGCATTGGTAACTGTCAGACCAAGTTTACTCATATATACTTTAGATTGATTTAAAACTTCATTTTTA
ATTTAAAAGGATCTAGGTGAAGATCCTTTTTGATAATCTCATGACCAAAATCCCTTAACGTGAGTTTTCG
TTCCACTGAGCTTTTTTTAAGGCAGTTATTGGTGCCCTTAAACGCCTGGTTGCTACGCCTGAATAAGTGA
TAATAAGCGGATGAATGGCAGAAATTCGAAAGCAAATTCGACCCGGTCGTCGGTTCAGGGCAGGGTCGTT
AAATAGCCGCTTATGTCTATTGCTGGTCTCGGTACCCGGGTTAATGCGCCGCTACAGGGCGCGTCCATTC
GCCATTCAGGCTGCGCAACTGTTGGGAAGGGCGATCGGTGCGGGCCTCTTCGCTATTACGCCAGCTGGCG
AAAGGGGGATGTGCTGCAAGGCGATTAAGTTGGGTAACGCCAGGGTTTTCCCAGTCACGACGTTGTAAAA
CGACGGCCAGTGAATTGTAATACGACTCACTATAGGGCGAATTGGGCCCTCTAGATGCATGCTCGAGCGG
CCGCCAGTGTGATGGATATCTGCAGAATTCGCCCTTAAGGGCGAATTCCAGCACACTGGCGGCCGTTACT
AGTGGATCCGAGCTCGGTACCAAGCTTGGCGTAATCATGGTCATAGCTGTTTCCTGTGTGAAATTGTTAT
CCGCTCACAATTCCACACAACATACGAGCCGGAAGCATAAAGTGTAAAGCCTGGGGTGCCTAATGAGTGA
GCTAACTCACATTAATTGCGTTGCGCTCACTGCCCGCTTTCCAGTCGGGAAACCTGTCGTGCCAGCTGCA
TTAATGAATCGGCCAACGCGCGGGGAGAGGCGGTTTGCGTATTGGGCGCTAGATCCCATCACATATACCT
GCCGTTCACTATTATTTAGTGAAATGAGATATTATGATATTTTCTGAATTGTGATTAAAAAGGCAACTTT
ATGCCCATGCAACAGAAACTATAAAAAATACAGAGAATGAAAAGAAACAGATAGATTTTTTAGTTCTTTA
GGCCCGTAGTCTGCAAATCCTTTTATGATTTTCTATCAAACAAAAGAGGAAAATAGACCAGTTGCAATCC
AAACGAGAGTCTAATAGAATGAGGTCGAAAAGTAAATCGCGCGGGTTTGTTACTGATAAAGCAGGCAAGA
CCTAAAATGTGTAAAGGGCAAAGTGTATACTTTGGCGTCACCCCTTACATATTTTAGGTCTTTTTTTATT
GTGCGTAACTAACTTGCCATCTTCAAACAGGAGGGCTGGAAGAAGCAGACCGCTAACACAGTACATAAAA
AAGGAGACATGAACGATGAACATCAAAAAGTTTGCAAAACAAGCAACAGTATTAACCTTTACTACCGCAC
TGCTGGCAGGAGGCGCAACTCAAGCGTTTGCGAAAGAAACGAACCAAAAGCCATATAAGGAAACATACGG
CATTTCCCATATTACACGCCATGATATGCTGCAAATCCCTGAACAGCAAAAAAATGAAAAATATCAAGTT
CCTGAGTTCGATTCGTCCACAATTAAAAATATCTCTTCTGCAAAAGGCCTGGACGTTTGGGACAGCTGGC
CATTACAAAACGCTGACGGCACTGTCGCAAACTATCACGGCTACCACATCGTCTTTGCATTAGCCGGAGA
TCCTAAAAATGCGGATGACACATCGATTTACATGTTCTATCAAAAAGTCGGCGAAACTTCTATTGACAGC
TGGAAAAACGCTGGCCGCGTCTTTAAAGACAGCGACAAATTCGATGCAAATGATTCTATCCTAAAAGACC
AAACACAAGAATGGTCAGGTTCAGCCACATTTACATCTGACGGAAAAATCCGTTTATTCTACACTGATTT
CTCCGGTAAACATTACGGCAAACAAACACTGACAACTGCACAAGTTAACGTATCAGCATCAGACAGCTCT
TTGAACATCAACGGTGTAGAGGATTATAAATCAATCTTTGACGGTGACGGAAAAACGTATCAAAATGTAC
AGCAGTTCATCGATGAAGGCAACTACAGCTCAGGCGACAACCATACGCTGAGAGATCCTCACTACGTAGA
AGATAAAGGCCACAAATACTTAGTATTTGAAGCAAACACTGGAACTGAAGATGGCTACCAAGGCGAAGAA
TCTTTATTTAACAAAGCATACTATGGCAAAAGCACATCATTCTTCCGTCAAGAAAGTCAAAAACTTCTGC
AAAGCGATAAAAAACGCACGGCTGAGTTAGCAAACGGCGCTCTCGGTATGATTGAGCTAAACGATGATTA
CACACTGAAAAAAGTGATGAAACCGCTGATTGCATCTAACACAGTAACAGATGAAATTGAACGCGCGAAC
GTCTTTAAAATGAACGGCAAATGGTACCTGTTCACTGACTCCCGCGGATCAAAAATGACGATTGACGGCA
TTACGTCTAACGATATTTACATGCTTGGTTATGTTTCTAATTCTTTAACTGGCCCATACAAGCCGCTGAA
CAAAACTGGCCTTGTGTTAAAAATGGATCTTGATCCTAACGATGTAACCTTTACTTACTCACACTTCGCT
GTACCTCAAGCGAAAGGAAACAATGTCGTGATTACAAGCTATATGACAAACAGAGGATTCTACGCAGACA
AACAATCAACGTTTGCGCCAAGCTTCCTGCTGAACATCAAAGGCAAGAAAACATCTGTTGTCAAAGACAG
CATCCTTGAACAAGGACAATTAACAGTTAACAAATAAAAACGCAAAAGAAAATGCCGATATTGACTACCG
GAAGCAGTGTGACCGTGTGCTTCTCAAATGCCTGATTCAGGCTGTCTATGTGTGACTGTTGAGCTGTAAC
AAGTTGTCTCAGGTGTTCAATTTCATGTTCTAGTTGCTTTGTTTTACTGGTTTCACCTGTTCTATTAGGT
GTTACATGCTGTTCATCTGTTACATTGTCGATCTGTTCATGGTGAACAGCTTTAAATGCACCAAAAACTC
GTAAAAGCTCTGATGTATCTATCTTTTTTACACCGTTTTCATCTGTGCATATGGACAGTTTTCCCTTTGA
TATGTAACGGTGAACAGTTGTTCTACTTTTGTTTGTTAGTCTTGATGCTTCACTGATAGATACAAGAGCC
ATAAGAACCTCAGAGCGCTTGGAGCCACCCGCAGTTCGAAAAATAAGGATCCCACGTCACTATTGTATAC
TCTATATTATACTCTATGTTATACTCTGTAATCCTACTCAATAAACGTGTCACGCCTGTGAAACCGTACT
AAGTCTCCCGTGTCTTCTTATCACCATCAGGTGACATCCTCGCCCAGGCTGTCAATCATGCCGGTATCGA
TTCCAGTAGCACCGGCCCCACGCTGACAACCCACTCTTGCAGCGTTAGCAGCGCCCCTCTTAACAAGCCG
ACCCCCACCAGCGTCGCGGTTACTAACACTCCTCTCCCCGACCTGCAGCCCAAGCTT
